Addgene plasmid #144987: TFORF3511
Purpose: Lentiviral vector for overexpressing transcription factor ORFs with unique 24-bp barcodes. Barcodes facilitate identification of transcription factors in pooled screens.
Depositing lab: Feng Zhang. Depositing organization: Broad Institute. Publication: A transcription factor atlas of directed differentiation. Joung J, Ma S, Tay T, Geiger-Schuller KR, Kirchgatterer PC, Verdine VK, Guo B, Arias-Garcia MA, Allen WE, Singh A, Kuksenko O, Abudayyeh OO, Gootenberg JS, Fu Z, Macrae RK, Buenrostro JD, Regev A, Zhang F. Cell. 2023 Jan 5;186(1):209-229.e26. doi: 10.1016/j.cell.2022.11.026. PubMed 36608654.
Backbone
  Vector backbone: pLX_TRC317
  Backbone manufacturer: Broad Institute Genetic Perturbation Platform
  Backbone size w/o insert (bp): 8264
  Vector type: Mammalian Expression, Lentiviral
  Selectable markers: Puromycin
Growth in bacteria
  Bacterial resistance: Ampicillin, 100 μg/mL
  Growth temperature: 37°C
  Growth strain: NEB Stable
  Copy number: High Copy
Gene/Insert
  Gene/Insert name: SOX14
  Species: H. sapiens (human)
  Insert size (bp): 929
  Entrez Gene: SOX14 (a.k.a. SOX28)
  Promoter: EF1a
  Tag / fusion protein: V5 (C terminal on insert)
  Cloning method: Gateway Cloning
  Sequencing primers: 5′ GGGTGGAGACTGAAGTTAGGCCAG; 3′ CACATAGCGTAAAAGGAGCAACATAG
Resource information
  A portion of this plasmid was derived from a plasmid made by: Broad Institute Genetic Perturbation Platform
Terms and licenses: Academic/Nonprofit Terms; Industry Terms: Not Available to Industry
Depositor comments: NM_004189.3 Please test multiple small colonies in case of plasmid recombination. To make this collection available in a timely manner, a portion of this collection was not fully sequenced by Addgene. If an Addgene verified full plasmid sequence is not available, please contact us prior to placing an order to request the full sequence.
How to cite: TFORF3511 was a gift from Feng Zhang (Addgene plasmid # 144987 ; http://n2t.net/addgene:144987 ; RRID:Addgene_144987)
