[The description below was written by a language model from this plasmid's Addgene catalogue record and pLannotate feature annotations shown in this document.]
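Description:
TFORF3511 is a lentiviral mammalian expression plasmid built on the pLX_TRC317 backbone and carrying the human SOX14 (also known as SOX28) open reading frame. It belongs to a barcoded transcription factor ORF collection. It is propagated in E. coli through a high-copy ColE1/pUC-type origin with ampicillin resistance (AmpR under its own promoter). The backbone also retains an f1 origin and remnants of lac/lacZα, T7 and T3 promoter sequences. The depositor notes that the plasmid can recombine, as is common for LTR-containing vectors.

The viral portion is a third-generation-style, self-inactivating design. An RSV promoter drives a truncated HIV-1 5' LTR, followed by the Ψ packaging signal with a gag fragment, the RRE for Rev-dependent export of the genomic RNA, a cPPT/CTS element, and a ΔU3 3' LTR followed by an SV40 poly(A) signal. Within the provirus, an SV40 early promoter/origin region drives puromycin N-acetyltransferase for selection of transduced cells. Downstream, the EF-1α promoter drives SOX14. The ORF was inserted by Gateway cloning and is flanked by attB1 and attB2 remnants. It is followed by a V5 epitope, recorded as a C-terminal tag on the insert, and a WPRE downstream enhances transcript expression.

According to the record, each clone in the collection carries a unique 24-bp barcode so that transcription factors can be identified in pooled overexpression screens. The barcode is not annotated as a discrete feature in the table. A short annotated U6 promoter fragment lies between the V5 tag and the WPRE, but its role is not stated. The construct is intended for SOX14 overexpression in mammalian cells, for example in directed differentiation screens.
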