Features (pLannotate 1.2.2; 34 found; start..end, strand, type, name):
      5..231     +  promoter       RSV promoter: Rous sarcoma virus enhancer/promoter
    232..412     +  LTR            5' LTR (truncated): truncated 5' long terminal repeat (LTR) from HIV-1
    459..584     +  misc_feature   HIV-1 Ψ: packaging signal of human immunodeficiency virus type 1
    568..931     +  CDS            HIV-1 gag (fragment): gag protein from human immunodeficiency virus 1; gag
   1077..1310    +  misc_feature   RRE: The Rev response element (RRE) of HIV-1 allows for Rev-dependent mRNA export from the nucleus to the cytoplasm.
   1687..1713    +  CDS            Rev (fragment): human immunodeficiency virus 1 (HIV-1) Rev protein; rev; enhances nuclear export of unspliced and incompletely spliced viral mRNAs
   1720..1743    +  promoter       SV40 promoter (fragment): SV40 early promoter
   1744..1815    +  promoter       SV40 promoter (fragment): SV40 enhancer and early promoter
   1839..1974    +  rep_origin     SV40 ori: SV40 origin of replication
   2020..2616    +  CDS            PuroR (fragment): puromycin N-acetyltransferase; pac from Streptomyces; confers resistance to puromycin
   2665..2782    +  misc_feature   cPPT/CTS: central polypurine tract and central termination sequence of HIV-1
   2847..2913    +  CDS            small t antigen (fragment): SV40 (simian virus 40) small t antigen
   2920..4098    +  promoter       EF-1α promoter: strong constitutive promoter for human elongation factor EF-1α
   4119..4136    +  protein_bind   attB1 (fragment): mutant version of attB; core recombination site for the Gateway® BP reaction BP Clonase™
   4145..4864    +  CDS            SOX14: SOX14_HUMAN - Also known as SOX28. Experimental evidence at protein level: Swiss-Prot protein existence level 1. Acts as a negative regulator of transcription. From Homo sapiens (Human).
   4872..4889    -  protein_bind   attB2 (fragment): mutant version of attB; core recombination site for the Gateway® BP reaction BP Clonase™
   4898..4939    +  CDS            V5 tag: epitope tag from simian virus 5
   4955..5008    +  promoter       U6 promoter (fragment): RNA polymerase III promoter for human U6 snRNA
   5050..5638    +  misc_feature   WPRE: woodchuck hepatitis virus posttranscriptional regulatory element
   5689..5708    +  misc_feature   cPPT/CTS (fragment): central polypurine tract and central termination sequence of HIV-1
   5710..5943    +  LTR            3' LTR (ΔU3): self-inactivating 3' long terminal repeat (LTR) from HIV-1
   6021..6142    +  polyA_signal   SV40 poly(A) signal: SV40 polyadenylation signal
   6182..6317    +  rep_origin     SV40 ori: SV40 origin of replication
   6338..6356    -  promoter       T7 promoter: promoter for bacteriophage T7 RNA polymerase
   6364..6519    +  CDS            lacZα (fragment): LacZα fragment of β-galactosidase; lacZ fragment
   6524..6952    +  rep_origin     f1 ori (sequence partly withheld): f1 bacteriophage origin of replication; arrow indicates direction of (+) strand synthesis
   7005..7109    +  promoter       AmpR promoter: bla
   7110..7970    +  CDS            AmpR: β-lactamase; bla; confers resistance to ampicillin, carbenicillin, and related antibiotics
   8141..8729    +  rep_origin     ori: high-copy-number ColE1/pMB1/pBR322/pUC origin of replication
   8912..9004    +  CDS            lacI (fragment): lac repressor; lacI; The lac repressor binds to the lac operator to inhibit transcription in E. coli. This inhibition can be relieved by adding lactose or isopropyl-β-D-thiogalactopyranoside (IPTG).
   9017..9038    +  protein_bind   CAP binding site: CAP binding activates transcription in the presence of cAMP. E. coli catabolite activator protein
   9053..9083    +  promoter       lac promoter: promoter for the E. coli lac operon
   9091..9107    +  protein_bind   lac operator: The lac repressor binds to the lac operator to inhibit transcription in E. coli. This inhibition can be relieved by adding lactose or isopropyl-β-D-thiogalactopyranoside (IPTG). lac repressor encoded by lacI
   9152..9170    +  promoter       T3 promoter: promoter for bacteriophage T3 RNA polymerase
>Addgene plasmid #144987 | TFORF3511 | depositor full sequence | sequence record 287075 | Full Sequence
TTAATGTAGTCTTATGCAATACTCTTGTAGTCTTGCAACATGGTAACGATGAGTTAGCAACATGCCTTAC
AAGGAGAGAAAAAGCACCGTGCATGCCGATTGGTGGAAGTAAGGTGGTACGATCGTGCCTTATTAGGAAG
GCAACAGACGGGTCTGACATGGATTGGACGAACCACTGAATTGCCGCATTGCAGAGATATTGTATTTAAG
TGCCTAGCTCGATACATAAACGGGTCTCTCTGGTTAGACCAGATCTGAGCCTGGGAGCTCTCTGGCTAAC
TAGGGAACCCACTGCTTAAGCCTCAATAAAGCTTGCCTTGAGTGCTTCAAGTAGTGTGTGCCCGTCTGTT
GTGTGACTCTGGTAACTAGAGATCCCTCAGACCCTTTTAGTCAGTGTGGAAAATCTCTAGCAGTGGCGCC
CGAACAGGGACTTGAAAGCGAAAGGGAAACCAGAGGAGCTCTCTCGACGCAGGACTCGGCTTGCTGAAGC
GCGCACGGCAAGAGGCGAGGGGCGGCGACTGGTGAGTACGCCAAAAATTTTGACTAGCGGAGGCTAGAAG
GAGAGAGATGGGTGCGAGAGCGTCAGTATTAAGCGGGGGAGAATTAGATCGCGATGGGAAAAAATTCGGT
TAAGGCCAGGGGGAAAGAAAAAATATAAATTAAAACATATAGTATGGGCAAGCAGGGAGCTAGAACGATT
CGCAGTTAATCCTGGCCTGTTAGAAACATCAGAAGGCTGTAGACAAATACTGGGACAGCTACAACCATCC
CTTCAGACAGGATCAGAAGAACTTAGATCATTATATAATACAGTAGCAACCCTCTATTGTGTGCATCAAA
GGATAGAGATAAAAGACACCAAGGAAGCTTTAGACAAGATAGAGGAAGAGCAAAACAAAAGTAAGACCAC
CGCACAGCAAGCGGCCGCTGATCTTCAGACCTGGAGGAGGAGATATGAGGGACAATTGGAGAAGTGAATT
ATATAAATATAAAGTAGTAAAAATTGAACCATTAGGAGTAGCACCCACCAAGGCAAAGAGAAGAGTGGTG
CAGAGAGAAAAAAGAGCAGTGGGAATAGGAGCTTTGTTCCTTGGGTTCTTGGGAGCAGCAGGAAGCACTA
TGGGCGCAGCGTCAATGACGCTGACGGTACAGGCCAGACAATTATTGTCTGGTATAGTGCAGCAGCAGAA
CAATTTGCTGAGGGCTATTGAGGCGCAACAGCATCTGTTGCAACTCACAGTCTGGGGCATCAAGCAGCTC
CAGGCAAGAATCCTGGCTGTGGAAAGATACCTAAAGGATCAACAGCTCCTGGGGATTTGGGGTTGCTCTG
GAAAACTCATTTGCACCACTGCTGTGCCTTGGAATGCTAGTTGGAGTAATAAATCTCTGGAACAGATTTG
GAATCACACGACCTGGATGGAGTGGGACAGAGAAATTAACAATTACACAAGCTTAATACACTCCTTAATT
GAAGAATCGCAAAACCAGCAAGAAAAGAATGAACAAGAATTATTGGAATTAGATAAATGGGCAAGTTTGT
GGAATTGGTTTAACATAACAAATTGGCTGTGGTATATAAAATTATTCATAATGATAGTAGGAGGCTTGGT
AGGTTTAAGAATAGTTTTTGCTGTACTTTCTATAGTGAATAGAGTTAGGCAGGGATATTCACCATTATCG
TTTCAGACCCACCTCCCAACCCCGAGGGGACCCATGCATTGCATCTCAATTAGTCAGCAACCAGGTGTGG
AAAGTCCCCAGGCTCCCCAGCAGGCAGAAGTATGCAAAGCATGCGTCTCAATTAGTCAGCAACCATAGTC
CCGCCCCTAACTCCGCCCATCCCGCCCCTAACTCCGCCCAGTTCCGCCCATTCTCCGCCCCATGGCTGAC
TAATTTTTTTTATTTATGCAGAGGCCGAGGCCGCCTCGGCCTCTGAGCTATTCCAGAAGTAGTGAGGAGG
CTTTTTTGGAGGCCTAGGCTTTTGCAAAAAGCTTTCTAGAGGTACCACCGGAGCTTACCATGACCGAGTA
CAAGCCCACGGTGCGCCTCGCCACCCGCGACGACGTCCCCAGGGCCGTACGCACCCTCGCCGCCGCGTTC
GCCGACTACCCCGCCACGCGCCACACCGTCGATCCGGACCGCCACATCGAGCGGGTCACCGAGCTGCAAG
AACTCTTCCTCACGCGCGTCGGGCTCGACATCGGCAAGGTGTGGGTCGCGGACGACGGCGCCGCCGTGGC
GGTCTGGACCACGCCGGAGAGCGTCGAAGCGGGGGCGGTGTTCGCCGAGATCGGCCCGCGCATGGCCGAG
TTGAGCGGTTCCCGGCTGGCCGCGCAGCAACAGATGGAAGGCCTCCTGGCGCCGCACCGGCCCAAGGAGC
CCGCGTGGTTCCTGGCCACCGTCGGCGTCTCGCCCGACCACCAGGGCAAGGGTCTGGGCAGCGCCGTCGT
GCTCCCCGGAGTGGAGGCGGCCGAGCGCGCCGGGGTGCCCGCCTTCCTGGAGACCTCCGCGCCCCGCAAC
CTCCCCTTCTACGAGCGGCTCGGCTTCACCGTCACCGCCGACGTCGAGGTGCCCGAAGGACCGCGCACCT
GGTGCATGACCCGCAAGCCCGGTGCCAGTTAACGAATTCTAGATCTTGAGACAAATGGCAGTATTCATCC
ACAATTTTAAAAGAAAAGGGGGGATTGGGGGGTACAGTGCAGGGGAAAGAATAGTAGACATAATAGCAAC
AGACATACAAACTAAAGAATTACAAAAACAAATTACAAAAATTCAAAATTTTCGGGTTTATTACAGGGAC
AGCAGAGATCCACTTTGGCGCCGGCTCGAGGCCTGCAGGTGCAAAGATGGATAAAGTTTTAAACAGAGAG
GAATCTTTGCAGCTAATGGACCTTCTAGGTCTTGAAAGGAGTGGGAATTGGCTCCGGTGCCCGTCAGTGG
GCAGAGCGCACATCGCCCACAGTCCCCGAGAAGTTGGGGGGAGGGGTCGGCAATTGAACCGGTGCCTAGA
GAAGGTGGCGCGGGGTAAACTGGGAAAGTGATGTCGTGTACTGGCTCCGCCTTTTTCCCGAGGGTGGGGG
AGAACCGTATATAAGTGCAGTAGTCGCCGTGAACGTTCTTTTTCGCAACGGGTTTGCCGCCAGAACACAG
GTAAGTGCCGTGTGTGGTTCCCGCGGGCCTGGCCTCTTTACGGGTTATGGCCCTTGCGTGCCTTGAATTA
CTTCCACCTGGCTGCAGTACGTGATTCTTGATCCCGAGCTTCGGGTTGGAAGTGGGTGGGAGAGTTCGAG
GCCTTGCGCTTAAGGAGCCCCTTCGCCTCGTGCTTGAGTTGAGGCCTGGCCTGGGCGCTGGGGCCGCCGC
GTGCGAATCTGGTGGCACCTTCGCGCCTGTCTCGCTGCTTTCGATAAGTCTCTAGCCATTTAAAATTTTT
GATGACCTGCTGCGACGCTTTTTTTCTGGCAAGATAGTCTTGTAAATGCGGGCCAAGATCTGCACACTGG
TATTTCGGTTTTTGGGGCCGCGGGCGGCGACGGGGCCCGTGCGTCCCAGCGCACATGTTCGGCGAGGCGG
GGCCTGCGAGCGCGGCCACCGAGAATCGGACGGGGGTAGTCTCAAGCTGGCCGGCCTGCTCTGGTGCCTG
GCCTCGCGCCGCCGTGTATCGCCCCGCCCTGGGCGGCAAGGCTGGCCCGGTCGGCACCAGTTGCGTGAGC
GGAAAGATGGCCGCTTCCCGGCCCTGCTGCAGGGAGCTCAAAATGGAGGACGCGGCGCTCGGGAGAGCGG
GCGGGTGAGTCACCCACACAAAGGAAAAGGGCCTTTCCGTCCTCAGCCGTCGCTTCATGTGACTCCACGG
AGTACCGGGCGCCGTCCAGGCACCTCGATTAGTTCTCGAGCTTTTGGAGTACGTCGTCTTTAGGTTGGGG
GGAGGGGTTTTATGCGATGGAGTTTCCCCACACTGAGTGGGTGGAGACTGAAGTTAGGCCAGCTTGGCAC
TTGATGTAATTCTCCTTGGAATTTGCCCTTTTTGAGTTTGGATCTTGGTTCATTCTCAAGCCTCAGACAG
TGGTTCAAAGTTTTTTTCTTCCATTTCAGGTGTCGTGAGGCTAGCATCGATTGATCAACAAGTTTGTACA
AAAAAGTTGGCACCATGTCCAAACCTTCAGACCACATCAAGCGGCCCATGAACGCCTTCATGGTATGGTC
CCGGGGCCAGCGGCGCAAGATGGCCCAGGAAAACCCCAAGATGCACAACTCGGAGATCAGCAAACGCCTA
GGTGCCGAATGGAAGCTTCTGTCCGAGGCAGAGAAGCGGCCATACATCGATGAAGCCAAGCGGCTACGCG
CCCAGCACATGAAGGAGCACCCTGACTACAAGTACCGACCTCGGCGCAAGCCCAAGAACCTGCTCAAGAA
GGACAGGTATGTCTTCCCCTTGCCCTACCTGGGCGACACGGACCCGCTCAAGGCGGCTGGCCTGCCCGTG
GGGGCCTCCGACGGCCTCCTGAGCGCGCCCGAGAAAGCCCGGGCCTTCTTGCCGCCGGCCTCGGCGCCCT
ACTCCCTGCTGGACCCCGCGCAGTTTAGCTCGAGCGCCATCCAGAAGATGGGCGAAGTGCCCCACACCTT
GGCTACCGGCGCTCTGCCCTACGCGTCCACCCTGGGCTACCAGAACGGCGCCTTCGGCAGCCTCAGCTGC
CCCAGCCAGCACACGCACACGCACCCGTCCCCCACCAACCCTGGCTACGTGGTGCCCTGTAACTGTACCG
CCTGGTCTGCCTCCACCCTGCAGCCCCCCGTCGCCTACATCCTCTTCCCAGGCATGACCAAGACTGGCAT
AGACCCTTATTCGTCAGCCCACGCTACGGCCATGTTGCCAACTTTCTTGTACAAAGTGGTTGATATCGGT
AAGCCTATCCCTAACCCTCTCCTCGGTCTCGATTCTACGTAGTAATGAACTAGTCCGTAACTTGAAAGTA
TTTCGATTTCTTGGCTTTATATATCTTGTGGAAAGGACGAATGACAACTAAATAGGTCCATAGAACGCGT
TAAGTCGACAATCAACCTCTGGATTACAAAATTTGTGAAAGATTGACTGGTATTCTTAACTATGTTGCTC
CTTTTACGCTATGTGGATACGCTGCTTTAATGCCTTTGTATCATGCTATTGCTTCCCGTATGGCTTTCAT
TTTCTCCTCCTTGTATAAATCCTGGTTGCTGTCTCTTTATGAGGAGTTGTGGCCCGTTGTCAGGCAACGT
GGCGTGGTGTGCACTGTGTTTGCTGACGCAACCCCCACTGGTTGGGGCATTGCCACCACCTGTCAGCTCC
TTTCCGGGACTTTCGCTTTCCCCCTCCCTATTGCCACGGCGGAACTCATCGCCGCCTGCCTTGCCCGCTG
CTGGACAGGGGCTCGGCTGTTGGGCACTGACAATTCCGTGGTGTTGTCGGGGAAATCATCGTCCTTTCCT
TGGCTGCTCGCCTGTGTTGCCACCTGGATTCTGCGCGGGACGTCCTTCTGCTACGTCCCTTCGGCCCTCA
ATCCAGCGGACCTTCCTTCCCGCGGCCTGCTGCCGGCTCTGCGGCCTCTTCCGCGTCTTCGCCTTCGCCC
TCAGACGAGTCGGATCTCCCTTTGGGCCGCCTCCCCGCGTCGACTTTAAGACCAATGACTTACAAGGCAG
CTGTAGATCTTAGCCACTTTTTAAAAGAAAAGGGGGGACTGGAAGGGCTAATTCACTCCCAACGAAGACA
AGATCTGCTTTTTGCTTGTACTGGGTCTCTCTGGTTAGACCAGATCTGAGCCTGGGAGCTCTCTGGCTAA
CTAGGGAACCCACTGCTTAAGCCTCAATAAAGCTTGCCTTGAGTGCTTCAAGTAGTGTGTGCCCGTCTGT
TGTGTGACTCTGGTAACTAGAGATCCCTCAGACCCTTTTAGTCAGTGTGGAAAATCTCTAGCAGTACGTA
TAGTAGTTCATGTCATCTTATTATTCAGTATTTATAACTTGCAAAGAAATGAATATCAGAGAGTGAGAGG
AACTTGTTTATTGCAGCTTATAATGGTTACAAATAAAGCAATAGCATCACAAATTTCACAAATAAAGCAT
TTTTTTCACTGCATTCTAGTTGTGGTTTGTCCAAACTCATCAATGTATCTTATCATGTCTGGCTCTAGCT
ATCCCGCCCCTAACTCCGCCCATCCCGCCCCTAACTCCGCCCAGTTCCGCCCATTCTCCGCCCCATGGCT
GACTAATTTTTTTTATTTATGCAGAGGCCGAGGCCGCCTCGGCCTCTGAGCTATTCCAGAAGTAGTGAGG
AGGCTTTTTTGGAGGCCTAGGGACGTACCCAATTCGCCCTATAGTGAGTCGTATTACGCGCGCTCACTGG
CCGTCGTTTTACAACGTCGTGACTGGGAAAACCCTGGCGTTACCCAACTTAATCGCCTTGCAGCACATCC
CCCTTTCGCCAGCTGGCGTAATAGCGAAGAGGCCCGCACCGATCGCCCTTCCCAACAGTTGCGCAGCCTG
AATGGCGAATGGG
[124 nt withheld, positions 6524-6647]
C
[91 nt withheld, positions 6649-6739]
A
[49 nt withheld, positions 6741-6789]
CCTTTGACGTTGGAGTCCACGTTCTTT
[37 nt withheld, positions 6817-6853]
ACCCTATCTCGGTCTATTCTTTTGATTTATAAGGGATTTTGCCGATTTCGGCCTATTGGTTAAAAAATGA
GCTGATTTAACAAAAATTTAACGCGAATTTTAACAAAATATTAACGCTTACAATTTAGGTGGCACTTTTC
GGGGAAATGTGCGCGGAACCCCTATTTGTTTATTTTTCTAAATACATTCAAATATGTATCCGCTCATGAG
ACAATAACCCTGATAAATGCTTCAATAATATTGAAAAAGGAAGAGTATGAGTATTCAACATTTCCGTGTC
GCCCTTATTCCCTTTTTTGCGGCATTTTGCCTTCCTGTTTTTGCTCACCCAGAAACGCTGGTGAAAGTAA
AAGATGCTGAAGATCAGTTGGGTGCACGAGTGGGTTACATCGAACTGGATCTCAACAGCGGTAAGATCCT
TGAGAGTTTTCGCCCCGAAGAACGTTTTCCAATGATGAGCACTTTTAAAGTTCTGCTATGTGGCGCGGTA
TTATCCCGTATTGACGCCGGGCAAGAGCAACTCGGTCGCCGCATACACTATTCTCAGAATGACTTGGTTG
AGTACTCACCAGTCACAGAAAAGCATCTTACGGATGGCATGACAGTAAGAGAATTATGCAGTGCTGCCAT
AACCATGAGTGATAACACTGCGGCCAACTTACTTCTGACAACGATCGGAGGACCGAAGGAGCTAACCGCT
TTTTTGCACAACATGGGGGATCATGTAACTCGCCTTGATCGTTGGGAACCGGAGCTGAATGAAGCCATAC
CAAACGACGAGCGTGACACCACGATGCCTGTAGCAATGGCAACAACGTTGCGCAAACTATTAACTGGCGA
ACTACTTACTCTAGCTTCCCGGCAACAATTAATAGACTGGATGGAGGCGGATAAAGTTGCAGGACCACTT
CTGCGCTCGGCCCTTCCGGCTGGCTGGTTTATTGCTGATAAATCTGGAGCCGGTGAGCGTGGGTCTCGCG
GTATCATTGCAGCACTGGGGCCAGATGGTAAGCCCTCCCGTATCGTAGTTATCTACACGACGGGGAGTCA
GGCAACTATGGATGAACGAAATAGACAGATCGCTGAGATAGGTGCCTCACTGATTAAGCATTGGTAACTG
TCAGACCAAGTTTACTCATATATACTTTAGATTGATTTAAAACTTCATTTTTAATTTAAAAGGATCTAGG
TGAAGATCCTTTTTGATAATCTCATGACCAAAATCCCTTAACGTGAGTTTTCGTTCCACTGAGCGTCAGA
CCCCGTAGAAAAGATCAAAGGATCTTCTTGAGATCCTTTTTTTCTGCGCGTAATCTGCTGCTTGCAAACA
AAAAAACCACCGCTACCAGCGGTGGTTTGTTTGCCGGATCAAGAGCTACCAACTCTTTTTCCGAAGGTAA
CTGGCTTCAGCAGAGCGCAGATACCAAATACTGTTCTTCTAGTGTAGCCGTAGTTAGGCCACCACTTCAA
GAACTCTGTAGCACCGCCTACATACCTCGCTCTGCTAATCCTGTTACCAGTGGCTGCTGCCAGTGGCGAT
AAGTCGTGTCTTACCGGGTTGGACTCAAGACGATAGTTACCGGATAAGGCGCAGCGGTCGGGCTGAACGG
GGGGTTCGTGCACACAGCCCAGCTTGGAGCGAACGACCTACACCGAACTGAGATACCTACAGCGTGAGCT
ATGAGAAAGCGCCACGCTTCCCGAAGGGAGAAAGGCGGACAGGTATCCGGTAAGCGGCAGGGTCGGAACA
GGAGAGCGCACGAGGGAGCTTCCAGGGGGAAACGCCTGGTATCTTTATAGTCCTGTCGGGTTTCGCCACC
TCTGACTTGAGCGTCGATTTTTGTGATGCTCGTCAGGGGGGCGGAGCCTATGGAAAAACGCCAGCAACGC
GGCCTTTTTACGGTTCCTGGCCTTTTGCTGGCCTTTTGCTCACATGTTCTTTCCTGCGTTATCCCCTGAT
TCTGTGGATAACCGTATTACCGCCTTTGAGTGAGCTGATACCGCTCGCCGCAGCCGAACGACCGAGCGCA
GCGAGTCAGTGAGCGAGGAAGCGGAAGAGCGCCCAATACGCAAACCGCCTCTCCCCGCGCGTTGGCCGAT
TCATTAATGCAGCTGGCACGACAGGTTTCCCGACTGGAAAGCGGGCAGTGAGCGCAACGCAATTAATGTG
AGTTAGCTCACTCATTAGGCACCCCAGGCTTTACACTTTATGCTTCCGGCTCGTATGTTGTGTGGAATTG
TGAGCGGATAACAATTTCACACAGGAAACAGCTATGACCATGATTACGCCAAGCGCGCAATTAACCCTCA
CTAAAGGGAACAAAAGCTGGAGCTGCAAGC
