>Addgene plasmid #144987 | TFORF3511 | depositor partial sequence | sequence record 287076 | Insert
ATCGATTGATCAACAAGTTTGTACAAAAAAGTTGGCACCATGTCCAAACCTTCAGACCACATCAAGCGGC
CCATGAACGCCTTCATGGTATGGTCCCGGGGCCAGCGGCGCAAGATGGCCCAGGAAAACCCCAAGATGCA
CAACTCGGAGATCAGCAAACGCCTAGGTGCCGAATGGAAGCTTCTGTCCGAGGCAGAGAAGCGGCCATAC
ATCGATGAAGCCAAGCGGCTACGCGCCCAGCACATGAAGGAGCACCCTGACTACAAGTACCGACCTCGGC
GCAAGCCCAAGAACCTGCTCAAGAAGGACAGGTATGTCTTCCCCTTGCCCTACCTGGGCGACACGGACCC
GCTCAAGGCGGCTGGCCTGCCCGTGGGGGCCTCCGACGGCCTCCTGAGCGCGCCCGAGAAAGCCCGGGCC
TTCTTGCCGCCGGCCTCGGCGCCCTACTCCCTGCTGGACCCCGCGCAGTTTAGCTCGAGCGCCATCCAGA
AGATGGGCGAAGTGCCCCACACCTTGGCTACCGGCGCTCTGCCCTACGCGTCCACCCTGGGCTACCAGAA
CGGCGCCTTCGGCAGCCTCAGCTGCCCCAGCCAGCACACGCACACGCACCCGTCCCCCACCAACCCTGGC
TACGTGGTGCCCTGTAACTGTACCGCCTGGTCTGCCTCCACCCTGCAGCCCCCCGTCGCCTACATCCTCT
TCCCAGGCATGACCAAGACTGGCATAGACCCTTATTCGTCAGCCCACGCTACGGCCATGTTGCCAACTTT
CTTGTACAAAGTGGTTGATATCGGTAAGCCTATCCCTAACCCTCTCCTCGGTCTCGATTCTACGTAGTAA
TGAACTAGTCCGTAACTTGAAAGTATTTCGATTTCTTGGCTTTATATATCTTGTGGAAAGGACGAATGAC
AACTAAATAGGTCCATAGA
