>Addgene plasmid #144987 | TFORF3511 | depositor partial sequence | sequence record 287077 | Barcode
ATGACAACTAAATAGGTCCATAGA
