>Addgene plasmid #144987 | TFORF3511 | addgene partial sequence | sequence record 313854 | WPRE-R 5'-CATAGCGTAAAAGGAGCAACA-3'
TTTGTAATCCAGAGGTTGATTGTCGACTTAACGCGTTCTATGGACCTATTTAGTTGTCATTCGTCCTTTC
CACAAGATATATAAAGCCAAGAAATCGAAATACTTTCAAGTTACGGACTAGTTCATTACTACGTAGAATC
GAGACCGAGGAGAGGGTTAGGGATAGGCTTACCGATATCAACCACTTTGTACAAGAAAGTTGGCAACATG
GCCGTAGCGTGGGCTGACGAATAAGGGTCTATGCCAGTCTTGGTCATGCCTGGGAAGAGGATGTAGGCGA
CGGGGGGCTGCAGGGTGGAGGCAGACCAGGCGGTACAGTTACAGGGCACCACGTAGCCAGGGTTGGTGGG
GGACGGGTGCGTGTGCGTGTGCTGGCTGGGGCAGCTGAGGCTGCCGAAGGCGCCGTTCTGGTAGCCCAGG
GTGGACGCGTAGGGCAGAGCGCCGGTAGCCAAGGTGTGGGGCACTTCGCCCATCTTCTGGATGGCGCTCG
AGCTAAACTGCGCGGGGTCCAGCAGGGAGTAGGGCGCCGAGGCCGGCGGCAAGAA
